Addgene plasmid #55464: mTFP1-Alpha-Actinin-19
Depositing lab: Michael Davidson. Depositing organization: Florida State University, Tallahassee. Publication: Hue-shifted monomeric variants of Clavularia cyan fluorescent protein: identification of the molecular determinants of color and applications in fluorescence imaging. Ai HW, Olenych SG, Wong P, Davidson MW, Campbell RE. BMC Biol. 2008 Mar 6;6:13. doi: 10.1186/1741-7007-6-13. PubMed 18325109.
Backbone
  Vector backbone: mTFP1
  Backbone size w/o insert (bp): 4750
  Vector type: Mammalian Expression
  Selectable markers: Neomycin (select with G418)
Growth in bacteria
  Bacterial resistance: Kanamycin, 50 μg/mL
  Growth temperature: 37°C
  Growth strain: DH5alpha
  Copy number: High Copy
Gene/Insert
  Gene/Insert name: Alpha-Actinin (alt name: NM_001102.3)
  Species: H. sapiens (human)
  Entrez Gene: ACTN1 (a.k.a. BDPLT15)
  Promoter: CMV
  Tag / fusion protein: mTFP1 (C terminal on backbone)
  Cloning method: Unknown
  Sequencing primers: 5′ CMV-F; 3′ SV40pA-R
Terms and licenses: Academic/Nonprofit Terms; Industry Terms: Not Available to Industry
Depositor comments: . Excitation = 462; Emission = 492
How to cite: mTFP1-Alpha-Actinin-19 was a gift from Michael Davidson (Addgene plasmid # 55464 ; http://n2t.net/addgene:55464 ; RRID:Addgene_55464)
