[The description below was written by a language model from this plasmid's Addgene catalogue record.]
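Description:
mTFP1-Alpha-Actinin-19 is a mammalian expression plasmid that produces human alpha-actinin (ACTN1) fused to the monomeric teal fluorescent protein mTFP1. It is built on an mTFP1 backbone of about 4.75 kb (size without the insert). It is maintained as a high-copy plasmid in E. coli under kanamycin selection. For mammalian cells the record lists a neomycin marker, so stably transfected cells can be selected with G418. The catalogue entry does not name the origin of replication or other backbone elements, and no feature table is provided, so these details cannot be confirmed here.

Expression is driven by the CMV promoter, a strong constitutive promoter widely used for transient and stable expression in mammalian cells. The use of an SV40 polyA reverse sequencing primer suggests that an SV40 polyadenylation signal lies downstream of the cassette. The mTFP1 tag is supplied by the backbone and sits at the C terminus of alpha-actinin. The "19" in the name may refer to the length of the linker between the two proteins, but the record does not say so. The cloning method is listed as unknown. mTFP1 is an engineered monomeric variant of a Clavularia cyan fluorescent protein, and the depositor gives its excitation and emission peaks as 462 nm and 492 nm.

Alpha-actinin is an actin-crosslinking protein found along stress fibres and at focal adhesions. The fusion therefore serves as a localization marker for imaging actin-associated structures by fluorescence microscopy in live or fixed cells. It also shows how mTFP1 performs as a fusion tag, in keeping with the associated publication on imaging applications of hue-shifted Clavularia protein variants.
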