>Addgene plasmid #55464 | mTFP1-Alpha-Actinin-19 | addgene partial sequence | sequence record 121677 | C-ter-GFP 5'-CTCCTCGCCCTTGCTCAC-3'
CGTCGACTGCAGAATTCGAAGCTTGAGGTCACTCTCGCCGTACAGCGCCGTGGAGAAGGACATGTAGTCC
AGAGCACCTGGCACGGAGTCGGGGCCGGTGTAGGGGGCCATCCGCGCGATGCAGTACTCAGCCTGGTCGG
GTGGCAGCTCGCGGCGCAGCTCGTCCATGGTAATGTAGTTCTTGTCCCCAGCCAGGATCTTGAAGGAAGC
CATGACTTGGTCTGCTGTATCTGTGTCGGCTGTCTCGCGGGACATGAAGTCAATGAAGGCCTGGAATGTC
ACTACCCCCAGGCGGTTGGGGTCCACAATGCTCATGATGCGGGCAAATTCTGCTTCTCCCTGGGGGTCGT
TGCCAATATCATAACCCAAGCTGATGAGGCAGGCTTTGAACTCCTCGGGACCCAGTGTGCCGGAGTGATC
CCGGTCAAAGTGGTTGAAGGAGGCCCGGAACTCATTCATCTGCTCCTGGCTGATGCCCTTGGCATCCCGG
GTCAGGATCTGGTTCTCTACCTCATTGATGGTCCTGGCGATGGTGGTGAGCAGCTGCTCCCAGCCCACAC
GGATGTGCTCCATGGTGTAGTTGGTGTGCTTGTTGTCGAAGATGAGCGCCTCCTGGATGAGCTGGTGGTC
GCCCTCCAGCTGATCAATCTTTGGCTTGTAGTTGACGATGCTCTTCTCATACTGCCGCAGGTGGCTGAGC
TGGTCCTCCAGGGTCCCATGCATCTCAATGGAGATCCTCCCGATCTCCTCCATCTTGGTCTGGATCCAGG
GCCCGATGACATTGGCCTGGGCTCCAAACTGCTTGCGTAGCCTCTCATTGTGCTGCTGTCG
